>Addgene plasmid #54827 | mKate1.31-pBAD | addgene full sequence | sequence record 271345 | Addgene NGS Result
TTGCTGGCCTTTTGCTCACATGTTCTTTCCTGCGTTATCCCCTGATTCTGTGGATAACCGTATTACCGCC
TTTGAGTGAGCTGATACCGCTCGCCGCAGCCGAACGACCGAGCGCAGCGAGTCAGTGAGCGAGGAAGCGG
AAGAGCGCCTGATGCGGTATTTTCTCCTTACGCATCTGTGCGGTATTTCACACCGCATCTGGTGCACTCT
CAGTACAATCTGCTCTGATGCCGCATAGTTAAGCCAGTATACACTCCGCTATCGCTACGTGACTGGGTCA
TGGCTGCGCCCCGACACCCGCCAACACCCGCTGACGCGCCCTGACGGGCTTGTCTGCTCCCGGCATCCGC
TTACAGACAAGCTGTGACCGTCTCCGGGAGCTGCATGTGTCAGAGGTTTTCACCGTCATCACCGAAACGC
GCGAGGCAGAAGGAGATGGCGCCCAACAGTCCCCCGGCCACGGGGCCTGCCACCATACCCACGCCGAAAC
AAGCGCTCATGAGCCCGAAGTGGCGAGCCCGATCTTCCCCATCGGTGATGTCGGCGATATAGGCGCCAGC
AACCGCACCTGTGGCGCCGGTGATGCCGGCCACGATGCGTCCGGCGTAGAGGATCTGCTCATGTTTGACA
GCTTATCATCGATGCATAATGTGCCTGTCAAATGGACGAAGCAGGGATTCTGCAAACCCTATGCTACTCC
GTCAAGCCGTCAATTGTCTGATTCGTTACCAATTATGACAACTTGACGGCTACATCATTCACTTTTTCTT
CACAACCGGCACGGAACTCGCTCGGGCTGGCCCCGGTGCATTTTTTAAATACCCGCGAGAAATAGAGTTG
ATCGTCAAAACCAACATTGCGACCGACGGTGGCGATAGGCATCCGGGTGGTGCTCAAAAGCAGCTTCGCC
TGGCTGATACGTTGGTCCTCGCGCCAGCTTAAGACGCTAATCCCTAACTGCTGGCGGAAAAGATGTGACA
GACGCGACGGCGACAAGCAAACATGCTGTGCGACGCTGGCGATATCAAAATTGCTGTCTGCCAGGTGATC
GCTGATGTACTGACAAGCCTCGCGTACCCGATTATCCATCGGTGGATGGAGCGACTCGTTAATCGCTTCC
ATGCGCCGCAGTAACAATTGCTCAAGCAGATTTATCGCCAGCAGCTCCGAATAGCGCCCTTCCCCTTGCC
CGGCGTTAATGATTTGCCCAAACAGGTCGCTGAAATGCGGCTGGTGCGCTTCATCCGGGCGAAAGAACCC
CGTATTGGCAAATATTGACGGCCAGTTAAGCCATTCATGCCAGTAGGCGCGCGGACGAAAGTAAACCCAC
TGGTGATACCATTCGCGAGCCTCCGGATGACGACCGTAGTGATGAATCTCTCCTGGCGGGAACAGCAAAA
TATCACCCGGTCGGCAAACAAATTCTCGTCCCTGATTTTTCACCACCCCCTGACCGCGAATGGTGAGATT
GAGAATATAACCTTTCATTCCCAGCGGTCGGTCGATAAAAAAATCGAGATAACCGTTGGCCTCAATCGGC
GTTAAACCCGCCACCAGATGGGCATTAAACGAGTATCCCGGCAGCAGGGGATCATTTTGCGCTTCAGCCA
TACTTTTCATACTCCCGCCATTCAGAGAAGAAACCAATTGTCCATATTGCATCAGACATTGCCGTCACTG
CGTCTTTTACTGGCTCTTCTCGCTAACCAAACCGGTAACCCCGCTTATTAAAAGCATTCTGTAACAAAGC
GGGACCAAAGCCATGACAAAAACGCGTAACAAAAGTGTCTATAATCACGGCAGAAAAGTCCACATTGATT
ATTTGCACGGCGTCACACTTTGCTATGCCATAGCATTTTTATCCATAAGATTAGCGGATACTACCTGACG
CTTTTTATCGCAACTCTCTACTGTTTCTCCATACCCGTTTTTTTGGGCTAGAAATAATTTTGTTTAACTT
TAAGAAGGAGATATACATATGCGGGGTTCTCATCATCATCATCATCATGGTATGGCTAGCATGACTGGTG
GACAGCAAATGGGTCGGGATCTGTACGAGAACCTGTACTTCCAGGGCTCGAGCATGGTGAGCGAGCTGAT
TAAGGAGAACATGCACATGAAGCTGTACATGGAGGGCACCGTGAACAACCACCACTTCAAGTGCACATCC
GAGGGCGAAGGCAAGCCCTACGAGGGCACCCAGACCATGAGAATCAAGGCGGTCGAGGGCGGCCCTCTCC
CCTTCGCCTTCGACATCCTGGCTACCAGCTTCATGTACGGCAGCAAAACCTTCATCAACCACACCCAGGG
CATCCCCGACTTCTTTAAGCAGTCCTTCCCCGAGGGCTTCACATGGGAGAGAGTCACCACATACGAAGAC
GGGGGCGTGCTGACCGCTACCCAGGACACCAGCCTCCAGGACGGCTGCCTCATCTACAACGTCAAGATCA
GAGGGGTGAACTTCCCATCCAACGGCCCTGTGATGCAGAAGAAAACACTCGGCTGGGAGGCCTCCACCGA
GACCCTGTACCCCGCTGACGGCGGCCTGGAAGGCAGAGCCGACATGGCCCTGAAGCTCGTGGGCGGGGGC
CACCTGATCTGCAACTTGAAGACCACATACAGATCCAAGAAACCCGCTAAGAACCTCAAGATGCCCGGCG
TCTACTATGTGGACAGAAGACTGGAAAGAATCAAGGAGGCCGACAAAGAGACCTACGTCGAGCAGCACGA
GGTGGCTGTGGCCAGATACTGCGACCTCCCTAGCAAACTGGGGCACAGATGAGAATTCGAAGCTTGGCTG
TTTTGGCGGATGAGAGAAGATTTTCAGCCTGATACAGATTAAATCAGAACGCAGAAGCGGTCTGATAAAA
CAGAATTTGCCTGGCGGCAGTAGCGCGGTGGTCCCACCTGACCCCATGCCGAACTCAGAAGTGAAACGCC
GTAGCGCCGATGGTAGTGTGGGGTCTCCCCATGCGAGAGTAGGGAACTGCCAGGCATCAAATAAAACGAA
AGGCTCAGTCGAAAGACTGGGCCTTTCGTTTTATCTGTTGTTTGTCGGTGAACGCTCTCCTGAGTAGGAC
AAATCCGCCGGGAGCGGATTTGAACGTTGCGAAGCAACGGCCCGGAGGGTGGCGGGCAGGACGCCCGCCA
TAAACTGCCAGGCATCAAATTAAGCAGAAGGCCATCCTGACGGATGGCCTTTTTGCGTTTCTACAAACTC
TTTTGTTTATTTTTCTAAATACATTCAAATATGTATCCGCTCATGAGACAATAACCCTGATAAATGCTTC
AATAATATTGAAAAAGGAAGAGTATGAGTATTCAACATTTCCGTGTCGCCCTTATTCCCTTTTTTGCGGC
ATTTTGCCTTCCTGTTTTTGCTCACCCAGAAACGCTGGTGAAAGTAAAAGATGCTGAAGATCAGTTGGGT
GCACGAGTGGGTTACATCGAACTGGATCTCAACAGCGGTAAGATCCTTGAGAGTTTTCGCCCCGAAGAAC
GTTTTCCAATGATGAGCACTTTTAAAGTTCTGCTATGTGGCGCGGTATTATCCCGTGTTGACGCCGGGCA
AGAGCAACTCGGTCGCCGCATACACTATTCTCAGAATGACTTGGTTGAGTACTCACCAGTCACAGAAAAG
CATCTTACGGATGGCATGACAGTAAGAGAATTATGCAGTGCTGCCATAACCATGAGTGATAACACTGCGG
CCAACTTACTTCTGACAACGATCGGAGGACCGAAGGAGCTAACCGCTTTTTTGCACAACATGGGGGATCA
TGTAACTCGCCTTGATCGTTGGGAACCGGAGCTGAATGAAGCCATACCAAACGACGAGCGTGACACCACG
ATGCCTGCAGCAATGGCAACAACGTTGCGCAAACTATTAACTGGCGAACTACTTACTCTAGCTTCCCGGC
AACAATTAATAGACTGGATGGAGGCGGATAAAGTTGCAGGACCACTTCTGCGCTCGGCCCTTCCGGCTGG
CTGGTTTATTGCTGATAAATCTGGAGCCGGTGAGCGTGGGTCTCGCGGTATCATTGCAGCACTGGGGCCA
GATGGTAAGCCCTCCCGTATCGTAGTTATCTACACGACGGGGAGTCAGGCAACTATGGATGAACGAAATA
GACAGATCGCTGAGATAGGTGCCTCACTGATTAAGCATTGGTAACTGTCAGACCAAGTTTACTCATATAT
ACTTTAGATTGATT
[125 nt withheld, positions 4215-4339]
C
[141 nt withheld, positions 4341-4481]
CCTTTGACGTTGGAGTCCACGTTCTTT
[37 nt withheld, positions 4509-4545]
ACCCTATCTCGGGCTATTCTTTTGATTTATAAGGGATTTTGCCGATTTCGGCCTATTGGTTAAAAAATGA
GCTGATTTAACAAAAATTTAACGCGAATTTTAACAAAATATTAACGTTTACAATTTAAAAGGATCTAGGT
GAAGATCCTTTTTGATAATCTCATGACCAAAATCCCTTAACGTGAGTTTTCGTTCCACTGAGCGTCAGAC
CCCGTAGAAAAGATCAAAGGATCTTCTTGAGATCCTTTTTTTCTGCGCGTAATCTGCTGCTTGCAAACAA
AAAAACCACCGCTACCAGCGGTGGTTTGTTTGCCGGATCAAGAGCTACCAACTCTTTTTCCGAAGGTAAC
TGGCTTCAGCAGAGCGCAGATACCAAATACTGTCCTTCTAGTGTAGCCGTAGTTAGGCCACCACTTCAAG
AACTCTGTAGCACCGCCTACATACCTCGCTCTGCTAATCCTGTTACCAGTGGCTGCTGCCAGTGGCGATA
AGTCGTGTCTTACCGGGTTGGACTCAAGACGATAGTTACCGGATAAGGCGCAGCGGTCGGGCTGAACGGG
GGGTTCGTGCACACAGCCCAGCTTGGAGCGAACGACCTACACCGAACTGAGATACCTACAGCGTGAGCTA
TGAGAAAGCGCCACGCTTCCCGAAGGGAGAAAGGCGGACAGGTATCCGGTAAGCGGCAGGGTCGGAACAG
GAGAGCGCACGAGGGAGCTTCCAGGGGGAAACGCCTGGTATCTTTATAGTCCTGTCGGGTTTCGCCACCT
CTGACTTGAGCGTCGATTTTTGTGATGCTCGTCAGGGGGGCGGAGCCTATGGAAAAACGCCAGCAACGCG
GCCTTTTTACGGTTCCTGGCCTT
Features (pLannotate 1.2.2; 18 found; start..end, strand, type, name):
     10..143     +  rep_origin     RSF ori (fragment): Plasmids containing the RSF 1030 origin of replication can be propagated in E. coli cells that contain additional plasmids with compatible origins.
    148..288     -  misc_feature   bom: basis of mobility region from pBR322
    390..429     -  CDS            rop (fragment): Rop protein, which maintains plasmids at low copy number; rop
    430..615     -  CDS            TcR (fragment): tetracycline efflux protein; tet; confers resistance to tetracycline
    625..643     +  promoter       tet promoter (fragment): E. coli promoter for tetracycline efflux protein gene
    733..1611    -  CDS            araC: L-arabinose regulatory protein; araC
   1638..1922    +  promoter       araBAD promoter: araBAD; promoter of the L-arabinose operon of E. coli; the araC regulatory gene is transcribed in the opposite direction (Guzman et al., 1995)
   1949..1971    +  RBS            RBS: efficient ribosome binding site from bacteriophage T7 gene 10 (Olins and Rangwala, 1989)
   1991..2011    +  CDS            capTEV™ (fragment): composite tag for in vivo biotinylation, TEV protease cleavage, and 6xHis tagging
   2012..2044    +  CDS            T7 tag (gene 10 leader): leader peptide from bacteriophage T7 gene 10 promotes efficient translation in E. coli
   2084..2782    +  CDS            mKate2: monomeric far-red fluorescent protein (Shcherbo et al., 2009) mammalian codon-optimized
   2879..2994    +  ncRNA          5S rRNA: Accession: RF00001 - 5S ribosomal RNA
   2998..3084    +  terminator     rrnB T1 terminator: Escherichia coli rrnB; transcription terminator T1 from the E. coli rrnB gene
   3176..3203    +  terminator     rrnB T2 terminator: transcription terminator T2 from the E. coli rrnB gene
   3222..3313    +  promoter       AmpR promoter: bla
   3314..4174    +  CDS            AmpR: β-lactamase; bla; confers resistance to ampicillin, carbenicillin, and related antibiotics
   4216..4596    +  rep_origin     M13 ori (sequence partly withheld): M13 bacteriophage origin of replication; arrow indicates direction of (+) strand synthesis
   4782..5370    +  rep_origin     ori: high-copy-number ColE1/pMB1/pBR322/pUC origin of replication
