[The description below was written by a language model from this plasmid's Addgene catalogue record and pLannotate feature annotations shown in this document.]
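Description:
mKate1.31-pBAD is a bacterial expression plasmid of the pBAD family that produces the monomeric far-red fluorescent protein mKate1.31, better known as mKate2 (excitation 588 nm, emission 635 nm), in E. coli. It is catalogued as an empty backbone with no additional insert, so the fluorescent protein itself is the payload. The plasmid replicates from a high-copy ColE1/pMB1-type origin and is selected with ampicillin through the β-lactamase gene and its native promoter. An M13 phage origin is also annotated, which would permit single-stranded DNA production. Short remnants of pBR322-derived elements (bom, rop, and tetracycline resistance gene and promoter fragments, plus a small RSF-origin-like match) appear to be backbone relics rather than functional parts. The catalogue lists the backbone as 4,800 bp, whereas the sequenced record is 5,408 nt; the record does not explain this difference.

Expression is controlled by the araBAD promoter together with the divergently transcribed araC regulator, giving arabinose-inducible, tunable transcription. Downstream lie the phage T7 gene 10 ribosome binding site, a short segment annotated as a tag fragment that corresponds to the N-terminal 6xHis tag described by the depositor, and the T7 gene 10 leader peptide, which promotes efficient translation. These are followed by the mammalian codon-optimised mKate2 coding sequence. Transcription ends at the rrnB T1 and T2 terminators, preceded by a 5S rRNA segment from the same operon. The His tag allows affinity purification, so the construct is suited to producing recombinant mKate2 for purification and, plausibly, for in vitro characterisation of the protein.
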