Addgene plasmid #54827: mKate1.31-pBAD
Purpose: (Empty Backbone) Localization: Protein Expression Vector , Excitation: 588, Emission: 635
Depositing lab: Michael Davidson. Depositing organization: Florida State University, Tallahassee. Publication: Far-red fluorescent tags for protein imaging in living tissues. Shcherbo D, Murphy CS, Ermakova GV, Solovieva EA, Chepurnykh TV, Shcheglov AS, Verkhusha VV, Pletnev VZ, Hazelwood KL, Roche PM, Lukyanov S, Zaraisky AG, Davidson MW, Chudakov DM. Biochem J. 2009 Mar 15;418(3):567-74. doi: 10.1042/BJ20081949. PubMed 19143658.
Backbone
  Vector backbone: mKate1.31-pBAD
  Backbone size (bp): 4800
  Vector type: Bacterial Expression
  Tag / fusion protein: mKate1.31 (aka mKate2) (C terminal on backbone); 6xHis (N terminal on backbone)
Growth in bacteria
  Bacterial resistance: Ampicillin, 100 μg/mL
  Growth temperature: 37°C
  Growth strain: DH5alpha
  Copy number: High Copy
Gene/Insert
  Gene/Insert name: None
  Tag / fusion protein: mKate1.31 (C terminal on backbone); 6xHis (N terminal on backbone)
  Cloning method: Unknown
  Sequencing primers: 5′ pBAD-Fwd; 3′ pBAD-rev
Terms and licenses: Academic/Nonprofit Terms; Industry Terms
Depositor comments: Contains 6x-Histidine tag for protein purification . Excitation = 588; Emission = 635
How to cite: mKate1.31-pBAD was a gift from Michael Davidson (Addgene plasmid # 54827 ; http://n2t.net/addgene:54827 ; RRID:Addgene_54827)
