>Addgene plasmid #54827 | mKate1.31-pBAD | depositor partial sequence | sequence record 85222 | insert sequence
CATGATATTGCACGGCGTCACACTTTGCTATGCCATAGCATTTTATCCATAAGATTAGCGGATACTACCT
GACGCTTTTATCGCAACTCTCTACTGTTTCTCCATACCCGTTTTTTTGGGCTAGAAATAATTTTGTTTAA
CTTTAAGAAGGAGATATACATATGCGGGGTTCTCATCATCATCATCATCATGGTATGGCTAGCATGACTG
GTGGACAGCAAATGGGTCGGGATCTGTACGAGAACCTGTACTTCCAGGGCTCGAGCATGGTGAGCGAGCT
GATTAAGGAGAACATGCACATGAAGCTGTACATGGAGGGCACCGTGAACAACCACCACTTCAAGTGCACA
TCCGAGGGCGAAGGCAAGCCCTACGAGGGCACCCAGACCATGAGAATCAAGGCGGTCGAGGGCGGCCCTC
TCCCCTTCGCCTTCGACATCCTGGCTACCAGCTTCATGTACGGCAGCAAAACCTTCATCAACCACACCCA
GGGCATCCCCGACTTCTTTAAGCAGTCCTTCCCCGAGGGCTTCACATGGGAGAGAGTCACCACATACGAA
GACGGGGGCGTGCTGACCGCTACCCAGGACACCAGCCTCCAGGACGGCTGCCTCATCTACAACGTCAAGA
TCAGAGGGGTGAACTTCCCATCCAACGGCCCTGTGATGCAGAAGAAAACACTCGGCTGGGAGGCCTCCAC
CGAGACCCTGTACCCCGCTGACGGCGGCCTGGAAGGCAGAGCCGACATGGCCCTGAAGCTCGTGGGCGGG
GGCCACCTGATCTGCAACTTGAAGACCACATACAGATCCAAGAAACCCGCTAAGAACCTCAAGATGCCCG
GCGTCTACTATGTGGACAGAAGACTGGAAAGAATCAAGGAGGCCGACAAAGAGACCTACGTCGAGCAGCA
CGAGGTGGCTGTGGCCAGATACTGCGACCTCCCTAGCAAACTGGGGCACAGATGAGAATTCGAAGCTTGG
CTGTTTTGGCGGATGAGAGAAGATTTTCAGCCTGATACAGATTAAATC
